Addgene plasmid #229837: pB-Tet-On-Luciferase-P2A-H2A-mCherry (JDW 945)
Purpose: A Piggybac compatible, tet-on, NEO selectable, vector for expressing luciferase followed by a P2A cleavage peptide and H2A fused mCherry.
Depositing lab: Joshua Wythe. Depositing organization: University of Virginia. Publication: MultiSite Assembly of Gateway Induced Clones (MAGIC): a flexible cloning toolbox for use in vertebrate model systems. Gillespie WB 3rd, Zhang Y, Ruiz OE, Cerda J 3rd, Ortiz-Guzman J, Sherman M, Turner WD, Largoza G, Mosser LE, Fujimoto E, Chien CB, Kwan KM, Arenkiel BR, Devine WP, Wythe JD. Development. 2025 Nov 15;152(22):dev204308. doi: 10.1242/dev.204308. Epub 2025 Nov 13. PubMed 41230856.
Backbone
  Vector backbone: pB_Tet-On_DEST_EFS_mODC_rtTA_IRES_NEO
  Vector type: Mammalian Expression
Growth in bacteria
  Bacterial resistance: Ampicillin, 100 μg/mL
  Growth temperature: 37°C
  Growth strain: NEB Stable
  Copy number: High Copy
Gene/Insert
  Gene/Insert name: Luciferase
  Species: Synthetic
  Cloning method: Gateway Cloning
Terms and licenses: Academic/Nonprofit Terms; Industry Terms: Not Available to Industry
Depositor comments: Please visit https://doi.org/10.1101/2024.07.13.603267 for bioRxiv preprint.
How to cite: pB-Tet-On-Luciferase-P2A-H2A-mCherry (JDW 945) was a gift from Joshua Wythe (Addgene plasmid # 229837 ; http://n2t.net/addgene:229837 ; RRID:Addgene_229837)
