[The description below was written by a language model from this plasmid's Addgene catalogue record and pLannotate feature annotations shown in this document.]
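Description:
pB-Tet-On-Luciferase-P2A-H2A-mCherry (JDW 945) is an 11 kb mammalian expression plasmid designed for piggyBac transposon-mediated genomic integration and doxycycline-inducible expression. It was assembled by Gateway cloning into the destination backbone pB_Tet-On_DEST_EFS_mODC_rtTA_IRES_NEO. In bacteria it is maintained through a high-copy ColE1/pUC-type origin with ampicillin resistance, and it also carries an f1 origin and remnants of a lacZα/lac promoter cloning region. The piggyBac terminal repeats themselves are not called in the automated feature table. A short baculovirus-derived fragment flanking the cargo is consistent with typical piggyBac arm sequence, but the transposon ends are inferred from the catalogue description rather than from the annotation.

The inducible cassette consists of a Tet-responsive promoter (an array of tet operator repeats followed by a minimal promoter) upstream of an attB1/attB2-flanked insert. The insert encodes firefly luciferase (luc+), then a P2A self-cleaving peptide (per the record, though not annotated), then a histone H2A variant fused to mCherry. It is terminated by a rabbit β-globin polyadenylation signal and followed by a transcriptional pause site. One transcript therefore yields a bioluminescent reporter and a separate chromatin-bound, nuclear red fluorescent marker.

Downstream, an EF-1α core (EFS) promoter constitutively drives rtTA-Advanced preceded by a mouse ornithine decarboxylase degron element, which presumably shortens the transactivator's half-life. An FMDV IRES then links it to NeoR, and the unit ends with an EF-1α poly(A) signal. This all-in-one arrangement allows G418 selection of stably transposed cells, presumably with a transposase supplied separately. Luciferase and nuclear mCherry are then induced with doxycycline, which suits reporter, labelling or imaging applications.
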