Features (pLannotate 1.2.2; 37 found; start..end, strand, type, name):
     28..456     -  rep_origin     f1 ori (sequence partly withheld): f1 bacteriophage origin of replication; arrow indicates direction of (+) strand synthesis
    461..618     -  CDS            lacZα (fragment): LacZα fragment of β-galactosidase; lacZ fragment
    621..639     +  promoter       T7 promoter: promoter for bacteriophage T7 RNA polymerase
   1139..1159    +  promoter       tight TRE promoter (fragment): Tet-responsive promoter PTight, consisting of seven tet operator sequences followed by the minimal CMV promoter
   1176..1196    +  promoter       tight TRE promoter (fragment): Tet-responsive promoter PTight, consisting of seven tet operator sequences followed by the minimal CMV promoter
   1213..1233    +  promoter       tight TRE promoter (fragment): Tet-responsive promoter PTight, consisting of seven tet operator sequences followed by the minimal CMV promoter
   1250..1270    +  promoter       tight TRE promoter (fragment): Tet-responsive promoter PTight, consisting of seven tet operator sequences followed by the minimal CMV promoter
   1287..1307    +  promoter       tight TRE promoter (fragment): Tet-responsive promoter PTight, consisting of seven tet operator sequences followed by the minimal CMV promoter
   1324..1344    +  promoter       tight TRE promoter (fragment): Tet-responsive promoter PTight, consisting of seven tet operator sequences followed by the minimal CMV promoter
   1361..1381    +  promoter       tight TRE promoter (fragment): Tet-responsive promoter PTight, consisting of seven tet operator sequences followed by the minimal CMV promoter
   1398..1418    +  promoter       tight TRE promoter (fragment): Tet-responsive promoter PTight, consisting of seven tet operator sequences followed by the minimal CMV promoter
   1426..1471    +  promoter       TRE3GV promoter (fragment): 3rd-generation Tet-responsive promoter that can be activated by binding of Tet-On® 3G, optimized for retroviral and lentiviral vectors
   1542..1566    +  protein_bind   attB1: mutant version of attB; recombination site for the Gateway® BP reaction BP Clonase™
   1585..3234    +  CDS            luciferase: firefly luciferase; luc+; enhanced luc+ version of the luciferase gene
   3307..3690    +  CDS            H2AZ2: H2AV_CHICK - Also known as H2AF. Experimental evidence at protein level: Swiss-Prot protein existence level 1. Variant histone H2A which replaces conventional H2A in a subset of nucleosomes. Nucleosomes wrap and compact DNA into chromatin, limiting DNA accessibility to the cellular machineries which require DNA as a template. Histones thereby play a central role in transcription regulation, DNA repair, DNA replication and chromosomal stability. DNA accessibility is regulated via a complex set of post- translational modifications of histones, also called histone code, and nucleosome remodeling.
   3697..4404    +  CDS            mCherry: mCherry is a basic (constitutively fluorescent) red fluorescent protein published in 2004, derived from Discosoma sp.. It is reported to be a very rapidly-maturing monomer with low acid sensitivity.
   4428..4448    -  protein_bind   attB2: mutant version of attB; core recombination site for the Gateway® BP reaction BP Clonase™
   4481..4558    +  CDS            HBB (fragment): HBB_PONPY - Experimental evidence at transcript level: Swiss-Prot protein existence level 2. Involved in oxygen transport from the lung to the various peripheral tissues. From Pongo pygmaeus (Bornean orangutan).
   4629..4684    +  polyA_signal   β-globin poly(A) signal: rabbit β-globin polyadenylation signal (Gil and Proudfoot, 1987)
   5067..5158    +  misc_feature   pause site: RNA polymerase II transcriptional pause signal from the human α2 globin gene
   5187..5398    +  promoter       EF-1α core promoter: core promoter for human elongation factor EF-1α
   5421..5540    +  CDS            d2EYFP (fragment): EYFP destabilized by residues 422-461 of mouse ornithine decarboxylase, giving an in vivo half-life of ~2 hours mammalian codon-optimized
   5550..6296    +  CDS            rtTA-Advanced: improved tetracycline-controlled transactivator In the Tet-On® system, rtTA-Advanced binds to the Tet-responsive element and stimulates transcription only in the presence of tetracycline or doxycycline.
   6323..6767    +  misc_feature   FMDV IRES: internal ribosome entry site (IRES) of the foot-and-mouth disease virus
   6800..6818    +  promoter       tac promoter (fragment): strong E. coli promoter; hybrid between the trp and lac UV5 promoters
   6838..6856    +  promoter       T7 promoter: promoter for bacteriophage T7 RNA polymerase
   6866..7660    +  CDS            NeoR/KanR: aminoglycoside phosphotransferase from Tn5; aph(3')-II (or nptII); confers resistance to neomycin, kanamycin, and G418 (Geneticin®)
   7707..8279    +  polyA_signal   EF-1α poly(A) signal: human EF-1α polyadenylation signal
   8688..8819    +  CDS            FP (fragment): FP25_NPVAC - Experimental evidence at protein level: Swiss-Prot protein existence level 1. From Autographa californica nuclear polyhedrosis virus (AcMNPV).
   8836..8854    -  promoter       T3 promoter: promoter for bacteriophage T3 RNA polymerase
   8897..8919    -  protein_bind   lac operator (fragment): The lac repressor binds to the lac operator to inhibit transcription in E. coli. This inhibition can be relieved by adding lactose or isopropyl-β-D-thiogalactopyranoside (IPTG). lac repressor encoded by lacI
   8923..8953    -  promoter       lac promoter: promoter for the E. coli lac operon
   8968..8989    -  protein_bind   CAP binding site: CAP binding activates transcription in the presence of cAMP. E. coli catabolite activator protein
   9002..9094    -  CDS            lacI (fragment): lac repressor; lacI; The lac repressor binds to the lac operator to inhibit transcription in E. coli. This inhibition can be relieved by adding lactose or isopropyl-β-D-thiogalactopyranoside (IPTG).
   9277..9865    -  rep_origin     ori: high-copy-number ColE1/pMB1/pBR322/pUC origin of replication
  10036..10896   -  CDS            AmpR: β-lactamase; bla; confers resistance to ampicillin, carbenicillin, and related antibiotics
  10897..11001   -  promoter       AmpR promoter: bla
>Addgene plasmid #229837 | pB-Tet-On-Luciferase-P2A-H2A-mCherry (JDW 945) | addgene full sequence | sequence record 458207 | Addgene NGS Result
AAATTGTAAGCGTTAATATTTTGTTAAAATTCGCGTTAAATTTTTGTTAAATCAGCTCATTTTTTAACCA
ATAGGCCGAAATCGGCAAAATCCCTTATAAATCAAAAGAATAGACCGAGATAGGGT
[37 nt withheld, positions 127-163]
AAAGAACGTGGACTCCAACGTCAAAGG
[49 nt withheld, positions 191-239]
T
[91 nt withheld, positions 241-331]
G
[124 nt withheld, positions 333-456]
CCCATTCGCCATTCAGGCTGCGCAACTGTTGGGAAGGGCGATCGGTGCGGGCCTCTTCGCTATTACGCCA
GCTGGCGAAAGGGGGATGTGCTGCAAGGCGATTAAGTTGGGTAACGCCAGGGTTTTCCCAGTCACGACGT
TGTAAAACGACGGCCAGTGAATTGTAATACGACTCACTATAGGGCGAATTGGAGCTCGGTATTCACGACA
GCAGGCTGAATAATAAAAAAATTAGAAACTATTATTTAACCCTAGAAAGATAATCATATTGTGACGTACG
TTAAAGATAATCATGCGTAAAATTGACGCATGTGTTTTATCGGTCTGTATATCGAGGTTTATTTATTAAT
TTGAATAGATATTAAGTTTTATTATATTTACACTTACATACTAATAATAAATTCAACAAACAATTTATTT
ATGTTTATTTATTTATTAAAAAAAAACAAAAACTCAAAATTTCTTCTATAAAGTAACAAAACTTTTAAAC
ATTCTCTCTTTTACAAAAATAAACTTATTTTGTACTTTAAAAACAGTCATGTTGTATTATAAAATAAGTA
ATTAGCTTAACCTATACATAATAGAAACAAATTATACTTATTAGTCAGTCAGAAACAACTTTGGCACATA
TCAATATTATGCTCTCGTTAATTAACTCGAGGGATCCAAGCTGGCCGCACGTCTCCCTATCAGTGATAGA
GAAGTCGACACGTCTCGAGCTCCCTATCAGTGATAGAGAAGGTACGTCTAGAACGTCTCCCTATCAGTGA
TAGAGAAGTCGACACGTCTCGAGCTCCCTATCAGTGATAGAGAAGGTACGTCTAGAACGTCTCCCTATCA
GTGATAGAGAAGTCGACACGTCTCGAGCTCCCTATCAGTGATAGAGAAGGTACGTCTAGAACGTCTCCCT
ATCAGTGATAGAGAAGTCGACACGTCTCGAGCTCCCTATCAGTGATAGAGAAGGTACCCCCTATATAAGC
AGAGCTCGTTTAGTGAACCGTCAGATCGCCTGGAGACGCCATCCACGCTGTTTTGACCTCCATAGAAGAC
ACCGGGACCGATCCAGCCTCCGCGGTGGCGGCATCACAAGTTTGTACAAAAAAGCAGGCTGGATCCACTA
GTGCCACCATGGAAGACGCCAAAAACATAAAGAAAGGCCCGGCGCCATTCTATCCGCTGGAAGATGGAAC
CGCTGGAGAGCAACTGCATAAGGCTATGAAGAGATACGCCCTGGTTCCTGGAACAATTGCTTTTACAGAT
GCACATATCGAGGTGGACATCACTTACGCTGAGTACTTCGAAATGTCCGTTCGGTTGGCAGAAGCTATGA
AACGATATGGGCTGAATACAAATCACAGAATCGTCGTATGCAGTGAAAACTCTCTTCAATTCTTTATGCC
GGTGTTGGGCGCGTTATTTATCGGAGTTGCAGTTGCGCCCGCGAACGACATTTATAATGAACGTGAATTG
CTCAACAGTATGGGCATTTCGCAGCCTACCGTGGTGTTCGTTTCCAAAAAGGGGTTGCAAAAAATTTTGA
ACGTGCAAAAAAAGCTCCCAATCATCCAAAAAATTATTATCATGGATTCTAAAACGGATTACCAGGGATT
TCAGTCGATGTACACGTTCGTCACATCTCATCTACCTCCCGGTTTTAATGAATACGATTTTGTGCCAGAG
TCCTTCGATAGGGACAAGACAATTGCACTGATCATGAACTCCTCTGGATCTACTGGTCTGCCTAAAGGTG
TCGCTCTGCCTCATAGAACTGCCTGCGTGAGATTCTCGCATGCCAGAGATCCTATTTTTGGCAATCAAAT
CATTCCGGATACTGCGATTTTAAGTGTTGTTCCATTCCATCACGGTTTTGGAATGTTTACTACACTCGGA
TATTTGATATGTGGATTTCGAGTCGTCTTAATGTATAGATTTGAAGAAGAGCTGTTTCTGAGGAGCCTTC
AGGATTACAAGATTCAAAGTGCGCTGCTGGTGCCAACCCTATTCTCCTTCTTCGCCAAAAGCACTCTGAT
TGACAAATACGATTTATCTAATTTACACGAAATTGCTTCTGGTGGCGCTCCCCTCTCTAAGGAAGTCGGG
GAAGCGGTTGCCAAGAGGTTCCATCTGCCAGGTATCAGGCAAGGATATGGGCTCACTGAGACTACATCAG
CTATTCTGATTACACCCGAGGGGGATGATAAACCGGGCGCGGTCGGTAAAGTTGTTCCATTTTTTGAAGC
GAAGGTTGTGGATCTGGATACCGGGAAAACGCTGGGCGTTAATCAAAGAGGCGAACTGTGTGTGAGAGGT
CCTATGATTATGTCCGGTTATGTAAACAATCCGGAAGCGACCAACGCCTTGATTGACAAGGATGGATGGC
TACATTCTGGAGACATAGCTTACTGGGACGAAGACGAACACTTCTTCATCGTTGACCGCCTGAAGTCTCT
GATTAAGTACAAAGGCTATCAGGTGGCTCCCGCTGAATTGGAATCCATCTTGCTCCAACACCCCAACATC
TTCGACGCAGGTGTCGCAGGTCTTCCCGACGATGACGCCGGTGAACTTCCCGCCGCCGTTGTTGTTTTGG
AGCACGGAAAGACGATGACGGAAAAAGAGATCGTGGATTACGTCGCCAGTCAAGTAACAACCGCGAAAAA
GTTGCGCGGAGGAGTTGTGTTTGTGGACGAAGTACCGAAAGGTCTTACCGGAAAACTCGACGCAAGAAAA
ATCAGAGAGATCCTCATAAAGGCCAAGAAGGGCGGAAAGATCGCCGTGGGTACCGGAGCCACTAACTTCT
CCCTGTTGAAACAAGCAGGGGATGTCGAAGAGAATCCCGGGCCACCTAGGATGGCAGGTGGAAAAGCAGG
TAAAGACAGTGGAAAAGCCAAGACGAAAGCCGTCTCCAGATCTCAGAGAGCTGGTCTGCAGTTCCCTGTA
GGTCGTATCCACAGGCACCTGAAGACACGAACCACCAGCCATGGCCGTGTCGGAGCTACAGCTGCGGTTT
ACAGTGCTGCTATCCTGGAGTATCTCACCGCTGAGGTGCTGGAGTTGGCTGGAAACGCTTCTAAGGATCT
GAAGGTGAAGCGAATCACTCCCAGACATTTACAGCTGGCCATCCGCGGAGACGAGGAGCTGGACTCGCTT
ATCAAGGCCACCATTGCTGGAGGAGGAGTCATTCCTCACATCCACAAGTCTCTGATTGGTAAGAAGGGCC
AGCAGAAAACCGCAGGGGGGATGGTGAGCAAGGGCGAGGAGGACAACATGGCCATCATCAAGGAGTTCAT
GCGCTTCAAGGTGCACATGGAGGGCTCCGTGAACGGCCACGAGTTCGAGATCGAGGGCGAGGGCGAGGGC
CGCCCCTACGAGGGCACCCAGACCGCCAAGCTGAAGGTGACCAAGGGCGGCCCCCTGCCCTTCGCCTGGG
ACATCCTGTCCCCTCAGTTCATGTACGGCTCCAAGGCCTACGTGAAGCACCCCGCCGACATCCCCGACTA
CTTGAAGCTGTCCTTCCCCGAGGGCTTCAAGTGGGAGCGCGTGATGAACTTCGAGGACGGCGGCGTGGTG
ACCGTGACCCAGGACTCCTCCCTGCAGGACGGCGAGTTCATCTACAAGGTGAAGCTGCGCGGCACCAACT
TCCCCTCCGACGGCCCCGTAATGCAGAAGAAGACCATGGGCTGGGAGGCCTCCTCCGAGCGGATGTACCC
CGAGGACGGCGCCCTGAAGGGCGAGATCAAGCAGAGGCTGAAGCTGAAGGACGGCGGCCACTACGACGCC
GAGGTCAAGACCACCTACAAGGCCAAGAAGCCCGTGCAGCTGCCCGGCGCCTACAACGTCAACATCAAGC
TGGACATCACCTCCCACAACGAGGACTACACCATCGTGGAACAGTACGAGCGCGCCGAGGGCCGCCACTC
CACCGGCGGCATGGACGAGCTGTACAAGTAATGATAGCTCGAGAGATCTCCCAGCTTTCTTGTACAAAGT
GGTGATGGCCGCTCTAGCGAAGGGATCCCCCATCGAATTCACTCCTCAGGTGCAGGCTGCCTATCAGAAG
GTGGTGGCTGGTGTGGCCAATGCCCTGGCTCACAAATACCACTGAGATCTTTTTCCCTCTGCCAAAAATT
ATGGGGACATCATGAAGCCCCTTGAGCATCTGACTTCTGGCTAATAAAGGAAATTTATTTTCATTGCAAT
AGTGTGTTGGAATTTTTTGTGTCTCTCACTCGGAAGGACATATGGGAGGGCAAATCATTTAAAACATCAG
AATGAGTATTTGGTTTAGAGTTTGGCAACATATGCCCATATGCTGGCTGCCATGAACAAAGGTTGGCTAT
AAAGAGGTCATCAGTATATGAAACAGCCCCCTGCTGTCCATTCCTTATTCCATAGAAAAGCCTTGACTTG
AGGTTAGATTTTTTTTATATTTTGTTTTGTGTTATTTTTTTCTTTAACATCCCTAAAATTTTCCTTACAT
GTTTTACTAGCCAGATTTTTCCTCCTCTCCTGACTACTCCCAGTCATAGCTGTCCCTCTTCTCTTATGGA
GATCCCTCGACCTGCAGGAATTCGATTACTTAAGCCTAGGATCCGTACATTCGAATCGATAACATACGCT
CTCCATCAAAACAAAACGAAACAAAACAAACTAGCAAAATAGGCTGTCCCCAGTGCAAGTGCAGGTGCCA
GAACATTTCTCTGCGATCGCGGGCTCCGGTGCCCGTCAGTGGGCAGAGCGCACATCGCCCACAGTCCCCG
AGAAGTTGGGGGGAGGGGTCGGCAATTGAACCGGTGCCTAGAGAAGGTGGCGCGGGGTAAACTGGGAAAG
TGATGTCGTGTACTGGCTCCGCCTTTTTCCCGAGGGTGGGGGAGAACCGTATATAAGTGCAGTAGTCGCC
GTGAACGTTCTTTTTCGCAACGGGTTTGCCGCCAGAACACAGACTAGTGGGAGCCGCCACCATGAGCCAT
GGCTTCCCGCCGGAGGTGGAGGAGCAGGATGATGGCACGCTGCCCATGTCTTGTGCCCAGGAGAGCGGGA
TGGACCGTCACCCTGCAGCCTGTGCTTCTGCTAGGATCAATGTGGAATTCACCATGTCTAGACTGGACAA
GAGCAAAGTCATAAACGGCGCTCTGGAATTACTCAATGGAGTCGGTATCGAAGGCCTGACGACAAGGAAA
CTCGCTCAAAAGCTGGGAGTTGAGCAGCCTACCCTGTACTGGCACGTGAAGAACAAGCGGGCCCTGCTCG
ATGCCCTGCCAATCGAGATGCTGGACAGGCATCATACCCACTTCTGCCCCCTGGAAGGCGAGTCATGGCA
AGACTTTCTGCGGAACAACGCCAAGTCATTCCGCTGTGCTCTCCTCTCACATCGCGACGGGGCTAAAGTG
CATCTCGGCACCCGCCCAACAGAGAAACAGTACGAAACCCTGGAAAATCAGCTCGCGTTCCTGTGTCAGC
AAGGCTTCTCCCTGGAGAACGCACTGTACGCTCTGTCCGCCGTGGGCCACTTTACACTGGGCTGCGTATT
GGAGGAACAGGAGCATCAAGTAGCAAAAGAGGAAAGAGAGACACCTACCACCGATTCTATGCCCCCACTT
CTGAGACAAGCAATTGAGCTGTTCGACCGGCAGGGAGCCGAACCTGCCTTCCTTTTCGGCCTGGAACTAA
TCATATGTGGCCTGGAGAAACAGCTAAAGTGCGAAAGCGGCGGGCCGGCCGACGCCCTTGACGATTTTGA
CTTAGACATGCTCCCAGCCGATGCCCTTGACGACTTTGACCTTGATATGCTGCCTGCTGACGCTCTTGAC
GATTTTGACCTTGACATGCTCCCCGGGTAACTAAGTAAGGATCCCGTACGCCTAGGAGCAGGTTTCCCCA
ATGACACAAAACGTGCAACTTGAAACTCCGCCTGGTCTTTCCAGGTCTAGAGGGGTAACACTTTGTACTG
CGTTTGGCTCCACGCTCGATCCACTGGCGAGTGTTAGTAACAGCACTGTTGCTTCGTAGCGGAGCATGAC
GGCCGTGGGAACTCCTCCTTGGTAACAAGGACCCACGGGGCCAAAAGCCACGCCCACACGGGCCCGTCAT
GTGTGCAACCCCAGCACGGCGACTTTACTGCGAAACCCACTTTAAAGTGACATTGAAACTGGTACCCACA
CACTGGTGACAGGCTAAGGATGCCCTTCAGGTACCCCGAGGTAACACGCGACACTCGGGATCTGAGAAGG
GGACTGGGGCTTCTATAAAAGCGCTCGGTTTAAAAAGCTTCTATGCCTGAATAGGTGACCGGAGGTCGGC
ACCTTTCCTTTGCAATTACTGACCCTATGAATACACTGACTGTTTGACAATTAATCATCGGCATAGTATA
TCGGCATAGTATAATACGACTCACTATAGGAGGGCCACCATGATTGAACAAGATGGATTGCACGCAGGTT
CTCCGGCCGCTTGGGTGGAGAGGCTATTCGGCTATGACTGGGCACAACAGACAATCGGCTGCTCTGATGC
CGCCGTGTTCCGGCTGTCAGCGCAGGGGCGCCCGGTTCTTTTTGTCAAGACCGACCTGTCCGGTGCCCTG
AATGAACTGCAAGACGAGGCAGCGCGGCTATCGTGGCTGGCCACGACGGGCGTTCCTTGCGCAGCTGTGC
TCGACGTTGTCACTGAAGCGGGAAGGGACTGGCTGCTATTGGGCGAAGTGCCGGGGCAGGATCTCCTGTC
ATCTCACCTTGCTCCTGCCGAGAAAGTATCCATCATGGCTGATGCAATGCGGCGGCTGCATACGCTTGAT
CCGGCTACCTGCCCATTCGACCACCAAGCGAAACATCGCATCGAGCGAGCACGTACTCGGATGGAAGCCG
GTCTTGTCGATCAGGATGATCTGGACGAAGAGCATCAGGGGCTCGCGCCAGCCGAACTGTTCGCCAGGCT
CAAGGCGAGCATGCCCGACGGCGAGGATCTCGTCGTGACACATGGCGATGCCTGCTTGCCGAATATCATG
GTGGAAAATGGCCGCTTTTCTGGATTCATCGACTGTGGCCGGCTGGGTGTGGCGGACCGCTATCAGGACA
TAGCGTTGGCTACCCGTGATATTGCTGAAGAGCTTGGCGGCGAATGGGCTGACCGCTTCCTCGTGCTTTA
CGGTATCGCCGCTCCCGATTCGCAGCGCATCGCCTTCTATCGCCTTCTTGACGAGTTCTTCTGAGCGGGA
CTCTGGGGTTCGAAATGACCGACCAAGCGAATTCGCTAGGATTATCCCTAATACCTGCCACCCCACTCTT
AATCAGTGGTGGAAGAACGGTCTCAGAACTGTTTGTTTCAATTGGCCATTTAAGTTTAGTAGTAAAAGAC
TGGTTAATGATAACAATGCATCGTAAAACCTTCAGAAGGAAAGGAGAATGTTTTGTGGACCACTTTGGTT
TTCTTTTTTGCGTGTGGCAGTTTTAAGTTATTAGTTTTTAAAATCAGTACTTTTTAATGGAAACAACTTG
ACCAAAAATTTGTCACAGAATTTTGAGACCCATTAAAAAAGTTAAATGAGAAACCTGTGTGTTCCTTTGG
TCAACACCGAGACATTTAGGTGAAAGACATCTAATTCTGGTTTTACGAATCTGGAAACTTCTTGAAAATG
TAATTCTTGAGTTAACACTTCTGGGTGGAGAATAGGGTTGTTTTCCCCCCACATAATTGGAAGGGGAAGG
AATATCATTTAAAGCTATGGGAGGGTTGCTTTGATTACAACACTGGAGAGAAATGCAGCATGTTGCTGAT
TGCCTGTCACTAAAACAGGCCAAAAACTGAGTCCTTGGGTTGCATAGAAAGCTGCCAAACGCTAGCCAAC
AAGCTCGTCATCGCTTTGCAGAAGAGCAGAGAGGATATGCTCATCGTCTAAAGAACTACCCATTTTATTA
TATATTAGTCACGATATCTATAACAAGAAAATATATATATAATAAGTTATCACGTAAGTAGAACATGAAA
TAACAATATAATTATCGTATGAGTTAAATCTTAAAAGTCACGTAAAAGATAATCATGCGTCATTTTGACT
CACGCGGTCGTTATAGTTCAAAATCAGTGACACTTACCGCATTGACAAGCACGCCTCACGGGAGCTCCAA
GCGGCGACTGAGATGTCCTAAATGCACAGCGACGGATTCGCGCTATTTAGAAAGAGAGAGCAATATTTCA
AGAATGCATGCGTCAATTTTACGCAGACTATCTTTCTAGGGTTAAAAAAGATTTGCGCTTTACTCGACCT
AAACTTTAAACACGTCATAGAATCTTCGTTTGACAAAAACCACATTGTGGCCAAGCTGTGTGACGCGACG
CGCGCTAAAGAATGGCAAACCAAGTCGCGCGAGGTACCAGCTTTTGTTCCCTTTAGTGAGGGTTAATTTC
GAGCTTGGCGTAATCATGGTCATAGCTGTTTCCTGTGTGAAATTGTTATCCGCTCACAATTCCACACAAC
ATACGAGCCGGAAGCATAAAGTGTAAAGCCTGGGGTGCCTAATGAGTGAGCTAACTCACATTAATTGCGT
TGCGCTCACTGCCCGCTTTCCAGTCGGGAAACCTGTCGTGCCAGCTGCATTAATGAATCGGCCAACGCGC
GGGGAGAGGCGGTTTGCGTATTGGGCGCTCTTCCGCTTCCTCGCTCACTGACTCGCTGCGCTCGGTCGTT
CGGCTGCGGCGAGCGGTATCAGCTCACTCAAAGGCGGTAATACGGTTATCCACAGAATCAGGGGATAACG
CAGGAAAGAACATGTGAGCAAAAGGCCAGCAAAAGGCCAGGAACCGTAAAAAGGCCGCGTTGCTGGCGTT
TTTCCATAGGCTCCGCCCCCCTGACGAGCATCACAAAAATCGACGCTCAAGTCAGAGGTGGCGAAACCCG
ACAGGACTATAAAGATACCAGGCGTTTCCCCCTGGAAGCTCCCTCGTGCGCTCTCCTGTTCCGACCCTGC
CGCTTACCGGATACCTGTCCGCCTTTCTCCCTTCGGGAAGCGTGGCGCTTTCTCATAGCTCACGCTGTAG
GTATCTCAGTTCGGTGTAGGTCGTTCGCTCCAAGCTGGGCTGTGTGCACGAACCCCCCGTTCAGCCCGAC
CGCTGCGCCTTATCCGGTAACTATCGTCTTGAGTCCAACCCGGTAAGACACGACTTATCGCCACTGGCAG
CAGCCACTGGTAACAGGATTAGCAGAGCGAGGTATGTAGGCGGTGCTACAGAGTTCTTGAAGTGGTGGCC
TAACTACGGCTACACTAGAAGAACAGTATTTGGTATCTGCGCTCTGCTGAAGCCAGTTACCTTCGGAAAA
AGAGTTGGTAGCTCTTGATCCGGCAAACAAACCACCGCTGGTAGCGGTGGTTTTTTTGTTTGCAAGCAGC
AGATTACGCGCAGAAAAAAAGGATCTCAAGAAGATCCTTTGATCTTTTCTACGGGGTCTGACGCTCAGTG
GAACGAAAACTCACGTTAAGGGATTTTGGTCATGAGATTATCAAAAAGGATCTTCACCTAGATCCTTTTA
AATTAAAAATGAAGTTTTAAATCAATCTAAAGTATATATGAGTAAACTTGGTCTGACAGTTACCAATGCT
TAATCAGTGAGGCACCTATCTCAGCGATCTGTCTATTTCGTTCATCCATAGTTGCCTGACTCCCCGTCGT
GTAGATAACTACGATACGGGAGGGCTTACCATCTGGCCCCAGTGCTGCAATGATACCGCGAGACCCACGC
TCACCGGCTCCAGATTTATCAGCAATAAACCAGCCAGCCGGAAGGGCCGAGCGCAGAAGTGGTCCTGCAA
CTTTATCCGCCTCCATCCAGTCTATTAATTGTTGCCGGGAAGCTAGAGTAAGTAGTTCGCCAGTTAATAG
TTTGCGCAACGTTGTTGCCATTGCTACAGGCATCGTGGTGTCACGCTCGTCGTTTGGTATGGCTTCATTC
AGCTCCGGTTCCCAACGATCAAGGCGAGTTACATGATCCCCCATGTTGTGCAAAAAAGCGGTTAGCTCCT
TCGGTCCTCCGATCGTTGTCAGAAGTAAGTTGGCCGCAGTGTTATCACTCATGGTTATGGCAGCACTGCA
TAATTCTCTTACTGTCATGCCATCCGTAAGATGCTTTTCTGTGACTGGTGAGTACTCAACCAAGTCATTC
TGAGAATAGTGTATGCGGCGACCGAGTTGCTCTTGCCCGGCGTCAATACGGGATAATACCGCGCCACATA
GCAGAACTTTAAAAGTGCTCATCATTGGAAAACGTTCTTCGGGGCGAAAACTCTCAAGGATCTTACCGCT
GTTGAGATCCAGTTCGATGTAACCCACTCGTGCACCCAACTGATCTTCAGCATCTTTTACTTTCACCAGC
GTTTCTGGGTGAGCAAAAACAGGAAGGCAAAATGCCGCAAAAAAGGGAATAAGGGCGACACGGAAATGTT
GAATACTCATACTCTTCCTTTTTCAATATTATTGAAGCATTTATCAGGGTTATTGTCTCATGAGCGGATA
CATATTTGAATGTATTTAGAAAAATAAACAAATAGGGGTTCCGCGCACATTTCCCCGAAAAGTGCCACCT
